Addgene plasmid #212411: pTwist-SARS-CoV-2 Spike-deltaC18 (Mockingbird)
Purpose: Encodes SARS-CoV-2 spike G142S,E180V,D614G,Q677H for pseudovirus production
Depositing lab: Alejandro Balazs. Depositing organization: Massachusetts General Hospital. Publication: Ongoing evolution of SARS-CoV-2 drives escape from mRNA vaccine-induced humoral immunity. Roederer AL, Cao Y, Denis KS, Sheehan ML, Li CJ, Lam EC, Gregory DJ, Poznansky MC, Iafrate AJ, Canaday DH, Gravenstein S, Garcia-Beltran WF, Balazs AB. medRxiv [Preprint]. 2024 Mar 7:2024.03.05.24303815. doi: 10.1101/2024.03.05.24303815. PubMed 38496628.
Backbone
  Vector backbone: pTwist-CMV-BetaGlobin-WPRE-Neo
  Backbone manufacturer: Twist
  Vector type: Mammalian Expression
Growth in bacteria
  Bacterial resistance: Ampicillin, 100 μg/mL
  Growth temperature: 37°C
  Growth strain: DH5alpha
  Copy number: High Copy
Gene/Insert
  Gene/Insert name: SARS-CoV-2 Spike G142S,E180V,D614G,Q677H
  Species: Severe acute respiratory syndrome coronavirus 2
  Mutation: G142S,E180V,D614G,Q677H
  Entrez Gene: S (a.k.a. GU280_gp02, spike glycoprotein)
  Promoter: CAG
  Cloning method: Ligation Independent Cloning
Terms and licenses: Academic/Nonprofit Terms; Industry Terms: Not Available to Industry
Depositor comments: Please visit https://www.medrxiv.org/content/10.1101/2024.03.05.24303815v1 for medRxiv preprint.
How to cite: pTwist-SARS-CoV-2 Spike-deltaC18 (Mockingbird) was a gift from Alejandro Balazs (Addgene plasmid # 212411 ; http://n2t.net/addgene:212411 ; RRID:Addgene_212411)
