[The description below was written by a language model from this plasmid's Addgene catalogue record and pLannotate feature annotations shown in this document.]
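Description:
pTwist-SARS-CoV-2 Spike-deltaC18 (Mockingbird) is a mammalian expression plasmid built on the Twist pTwist-CMV-BetaGlobin-WPRE-Neo backbone. It encodes a SARS-CoV-2 spike glycoprotein variant carrying the substitutions G142S, E180V, D614G and Q677H. The name indicates a deletion of the C-terminal 18 residues of the cytoplasmic tail, a truncation commonly used to improve spike incorporation into pseudotyped particles. The annotated spike coding sequence of about 3.8 kb is consistent with a slightly shortened open reading frame. In bacteria, the 10.5 kb plasmid is maintained at high copy through a ColE1/pUC-type origin and is selected with ampicillin via the AmpR β-lactamase gene.

The catalogue lists the promoter as CAG. However, the feature table annotates a CMV enhancer, CMV promoter fragments and a truncated human β-globin intron directly upstream of the spike gene, which matches the backbone name, so the exact promoter designation is ambiguous in the record. The intron promotes splicing-dependent expression. Downstream of the insert, a WPRE enhances transcript stability and export, and an SV40 polyadenylation signal is annotated beyond it, although on the opposite strand. Short β-globin insulator elements and bacterial or T7 terminators flank the expression units, presumably to limit transcriptional read-through. A separate cassette with the SV40 early promoter, the neo gene and a bGH poly(A) signal allows G418 selection in mammalian cells.

The stated purpose is pseudovirus production. The plasmid supplies the spike envelope protein in trans in transfected producer cells, and the resulting particles are typically used in neutralisation assays that measure antibody escape by emerging spike variants.
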