Features (pLannotate 1.2.2; 21 found; start..end, strand, type, name):
      1..3765    +  CDS            S: SPIKE_SARS2 - Experimental evidence at protein level: Swiss-Prot protein existence level 1. [Spike glycoprotein]: May down-regulate host tetherin (BST2) by lysosomal degradation, thereby counteracting its antiviral activity. From Severe acute respiratory syndrome coronavirus 2 (2019-nCoV) (SARS-CoV-2).
   3839..4427    +  misc_feature   WPRE: woodchuck hepatitis virus posttranscriptional regulatory element
   4480..4601    -  polyA_signal   SV40 poly(A) signal: SV40 polyadenylation signal
   4624..4693    -  CDS            large T antigen (fragment): large T antigen from SV40 (simian virus 40)
   4716..4762    +  terminator     T7 terminator: transcription terminator for bacteriophage T7 RNA polymerase
   4792..4928    +  terminator     rrnG terminator: transcription terminator from the E. coli ribosomal RNA rrnG operon (Albrechtsen et al., 1991)
   4973..5044    +  misc_feature   3' β-globin insulator: insulator downstream of the human β-globin locus (Farrell et al., 2002)
   5089..5285    +  promoter       SV40 promoter: SV40 early promoter
   5299..6090    +  CDS            neo: KKA2_KLEPN - Also known as kan, nptII. Experimental evidence at protein level: Swiss-Prot protein existence level 1. Resistance to kanamycin, neomycin, paromomycin, ribostamycin, butirosin and gentamicin B. From Klebsiella pneumoniae.
   6104..6328    +  polyA_signal   bGH poly(A) signal: bovine growth hormone polyadenylation signal
   6524..7112    -  rep_origin     ori: high-copy-number ColE1/pMB1/pBR322/pUC origin of replication
   7284..7348    -  CDS            bla(M) (fragment): β-lactamase lacking the signal sequence; bla(M); allows cytosolic expression of β-lactamase
   7858..8718    +  CDS            AmpR: β-lactamase; bla; confers resistance to ampicillin, carbenicillin, and related antibiotics
   8731..8867    +  terminator     rrnG terminator: transcription terminator from the E. coli ribosomal RNA rrnG operon (Albrechtsen et al., 1991)
   9019..9090    +  misc_feature   5' β-globin insulator: insulator upstream of the human β-globin locus (Farrell et al., 2002)
   9095..9141    -  terminator     T7 terminator: transcription terminator for bacteriophage T7 RNA polymerase
   9159..9207    -  polyA_signal   poly(A) signal: synthetic polyadenylation signal
   9288..9591    +  enhancer       CMV enhancer: human cytomegalovirus immediate early enhancer
   9664..9681    -  promoter       CMV promoter (fragment): human cytomegalovirus (CMV) immediate early promoter
   9744..9795    +  promoter       CMVd2 promoter: truncated human cytomegalovirus (CMV) immediate early promoter that yields moderately reduced expression relative to the full-length promoter
   9929..10404   +  intron         β-globin intron: internally truncated intron from human β-globin
>Addgene plasmid #212411 | pTwist-SARS-CoV-2 Spike-deltaC18 (Mockingbird) | addgene full sequence | sequence record 431643 | Addgene NGS Result
ATGTTTGTGTTCCTCGTTCTCCTGCCCCTCGTTTCTTCCCAATGCGTGAACCTCACAACTAGAACGCAGC
TCCCACCCGCTTACACGAACTCTTTTACTCGTGGAGTATACTATCCCGATAAAGTCTTTAGGTCCAGTGT
CCTTCATTCTACTCAAGACCTTTTCCTGCCATTCTTCTCAAATGTCACCTGGTTCCATGCTATCCACGTT
TCTGGCACCAACGGAACTAAACGATTTGATAATCCCGTCTTGCCATTTAACGATGGCGTATACTTTGCCT
CAACGGAGAAGTCCAACATTATCCGGGGATGGATATTTGGCACCACCCTGGACTCCAAGACACAGTCTCT
CCTCATTGTGAACAACGCCACCAATGTCGTCATCAAAGTCTGTGAATTTCAATTTTGTAACGATCCCTTT
CTCAGCGTTTATTATCATAAGAATAACAAGTCTTGGATGGAGTCAGAGTTCCGCGTTTACAGTTCCGCTA
ACAACTGTACTTTTGAGTACGTTTCCCAACCATTTCTCATGGATCTTGTAGGGAAGCAAGGCAACTTCAA
GAATCTCCGCGAATTTGTGTTTAAGAATATAGACGGCTACTTCAAAATTTATAGCAAGCATACCCCGATA
AATCTGGTTCGGGATCTCCCTCAAGGCTTCTCCGCGTTGGAACCCCTCGTGGACTTGCCGATTGGCATCA
ACATCACCCGGTTCCAAACCCTTCTTGCCCTTCATCGAAGCTACCTCACGCCTGGCGACAGTAGTAGTGG
TTGGACAGCGGGCGCAGCAGCCTACTATGTGGGATATTTGCAACCACGCACCTTTCTTCTCAAATATAAC
GAAAACGGAACAATTACCGATGCCGTAGACTGTGCCCTCGATCCCCTGTCCGAAACTAAATGCACACTCA
AGTCCTTCACAGTTGAGAAAGGCATATACCAAACCAGTAACTTCCGCGTCCAACCCACCGAATCCATTGT
TCGATTCCCTAACATCACCAATTTGTGTCCTTTCGGTGAAGTATTTAATGCCACTCGATTTGCATCAGTT
TATGCCTGGAATCGCAAGCGAATATCAAATTGTGTTGCAGATTATAGTGTCCTGTATAATAGCGCATCAT
TCAGCACTTTTAAGTGTTATGGGGTCAGCCCTACGAAATTGAATGACTTGTGTTTTACCAACGTTTACGC
AGATTCTTTCGTCATACGCGGCGACGAAGTCCGACAGATTGCACCGGGGCAAACCGGAAAGATAGCAGAC
TATAATTATAAGTTGCCGGATGACTTCACCGGCTGCGTTATAGCATGGAACTCCAATAATCTCGATTCAA
AAGTCGGCGGCAACTATAATTATCTTTACCGCCTGTTTCGCAAGTCAAATCTGAAGCCCTTTGAACGTGA
CATCTCCACCGAAATTTATCAAGCTGGCAGCACCCCATGTAATGGAGTGGAAGGGTTTAACTGTTATTTT
CCCCTTCAATCATACGGATTTCAACCAACAAATGGGGTGGGCTATCAACCATATCGGGTGGTAGTCTTGA
GCTTTGAGCTGCTCCACGCACCGGCTACAGTTTGCGGACCGAAGAAAAGCACTAACCTGGTGAAGAATAA
ATGTGTGAACTTCAACTTTAATGGGCTCACCGGAACAGGGGTGCTGACAGAATCAAACAAGAAATTTCTC
CCTTTTCAACAATTTGGTAGAGACATTGCCGATACCACAGATGCCGTCCGCGATCCGCAAACACTGGAAA
TCCTCGATATAACACCCTGTAGCTTCGGCGGGGTCAGCGTGATAACTCCCGGAACGAACACATCCAACCA
AGTGGCTGTCCTGTATCAAGGTGTCAACTGTACCGAAGTCCCTGTGGCGATACACGCCGACCAACTGACA
CCCACCTGGAGAGTCTACTCAACAGGTTCCAATGTCTTTCAAACTAGAGCGGGTTGTCTCATTGGCGCTG
AGCATGTCAATAATTCATACGAATGTGATATTCCTATTGGGGCAGGAATCTGTGCGTCTTATCAAACTCA
TACGAACTCACCACGGCGCGCTCGCTCAGTAGCCAGCCAGTCCATAATCGCCTATACCATGAGTCTCGGG
GCTGAGAACTCCGTGGCTTATTCAAACAATTCCATCGCAATCCCAACTAACTTTACCATTAGCGTTACCA
CGGAAATCTTGCCCGTCAGCATGACTAAGACGAGCGTAGACTGTACGATGTATATCTGTGGGGATTCCAC
CGAGTGTAGCAACCTCTTGCTTCAATACGGGTCTTTCTGTACTCAACTCAACCGAGCATTGACCGGAATT
GCGGTCGAACAAGACAAGAATACCCAAGAGGTGTTCGCACAAGTAAAGCAAATATACAAAACGCCGCCAA
TCAAAGATTTTGGCGGGTTTAATTTTAGCCAAATACTGCCAGACCCATCTAAGCCTTCAAAACGCAGCTT
TATCGAGGATCTGCTGTTCAACAAAGTTACGTTGGCTGACGCGGGTTTCATTAAGCAGTATGGGGATTGT
TTGGGAGACATTGCGGCCCGCGACCTTATCTGTGCTCAAAAATTCAATGGGTTGACAGTTCTGCCCCCTC
TGCTCACTGATGAGATGATTGCACAGTATACATCAGCATTGTTGGCAGGAACCATTACATCCGGCTGGAC
TTTTGGCGCGGGTGCGGCCCTTCAAATACCTTTCGCTATGCAAATGGCTTACAGATTCAATGGGATTGGT
GTCACGCAAAATGTATTGTATGAAAATCAGAAGCTGATCGCTAATCAATTTAACAGCGCGATTGGCAAGA
TCCAAGATTCACTGTCAAGCACAGCGTCCGCCCTCGGCAAACTCCAAGATGTTGTGAATCAAAACGCCCA
GGCCCTGAATACCCTCGTGAAGCAACTGAGTTCTAACTTCGGCGCAATCTCCAGCGTCCTCAACGACATA
TTGTCCAGACTTGATAAGGTGGAAGCCGAGGTGCAAATTGATCGGCTCATCACAGGCAGGCTCCAGTCAC
TCCAAACTTATGTGACACAACAGTTGATCCGGGCTGCTGAGATACGAGCAAGCGCCAACCTGGCCGCCAC
TAAAATGTCAGAGTGCGTGCTCGGGCAGTCCAAACGGGTTGACTTTTGTGGCAAGGGCTATCACTTGATG
TCCTTCCCCCAATCCGCCCCACATGGAGTGGTCTTTCTCCACGTCACTTATGTCCCTGCTCAAGAGAAGA
ACTTTACGACAGCTCCAGCAATCTGTCACGATGGCAAAGCGCACTTTCCCAGGGAAGGCGTTTTCGTCAG
TAATGGCACGCATTGGTTTGTGACCCAAAGGAATTTCTATGAACCCCAAATCATAACCACTGACAATACA
TTTGTCTCAGGCAACTGTGATGTGGTCATTGGGATCGTGAACAACACGGTATATGATCCCCTGCAACCCG
AGTTGGATAGCTTCAAAGAGGAATTGGATAAATACTTTAAGAATCATACTTCACCCGATGTTGATCTCGG
GGACATATCAGGAATAAATGCAAGTGTCGTCAACATTCAGAAAGAGATTGATCGCCTTAATGAGGTCGCC
AAGAACTTGAATGAATCTTTGATCGACTTGCAAGAACTGGGCAAATACGAACAATATATTAAATGGCCCT
GGTACATTTGGTTGGGCTTTATCGCCGGACTTATAGCTATCGTTATGGTCACAATTATGTTGTGCTGTAT
GACTAGCTGTTGTTCCTGCTTGAAAGGATGTTGCAGTTGCGGATCTTGTTGTAAATAAAGGATCCTCTAG
AAGTTGTCTCCTCCTGCACTGACTGACTGATACAATCGATTTCTGGATCCGCAGGCCTAATCAACCTCTG
GATTACAAAATTTGTGAAAGATTGACTGGTATTCTTAACTATGTTGCTCCTTTTACGCTATGTGGATACG
CTGCTTTAATGCCTTTGTATCATGCTATTGCTTCCCGTATGGCTTTCATTTTCTCCTCCTTGTATAAATC
CTGGTTGCTGTCTCTTTATGAGGAGTTGTGGCCCGTTGTCAGGCAACGTGGCGTGGTGTGCACTGTGTTT
GCTGACGCAACCCCCACTGGTTGGGGCATTGCCACCACCTGTCAGCTCCTTTCCGGGACTTTCGCTTTCC
CCCTCCCTATTGCCACGGCGGAACTCATCGCCGCCTGCCTTGCCCGCTGCTGGACAGGGGCTCGGCTGTT
GGGCACTGACAATTCCGTGGTGTTGTCGGGGAAGCTGACGTCCTTTCCATGGCTGCTCGCCTGTGTTGCC
ACCTGGATTCTGCGCGGGACGTCCTTCTGCTACGTCCCTTCGGCCCTCAATCCAGCGGACCTTCCTTCCC
GCGGCCTGCTGCCGGCTCTGCGGCCTCTTCCGCGTCTTCGCCTTCGCCCTCAGACGAGTCGGATCTCCCT
TTGGGCCGCCTCCCCGCCTGTCTAGCTTGACTGACTGAGATACAGCGTACCTTCAGCTCACAGACATGAT
AAGATACATTGATGAGTTTGGACAAACCACAACTAGAATGCAGTGAAAAAAATGCTTTATTTGTGAAATT
TGTGATGCTATTGCTTTATTTGTAACCATTATAAGCTGCAATAAACAAGTTAACAACAACAATTGCATTC
ATTTTATGTTTCAGGTTCAGGGGGAGGTGTGGGAGGTTTTTTAAAGCAAGTAAAACCTCTACAAATGTGG
TATTGGCCCATCTCTATCGGTATCGTAGCATAACCCCTTGGGGCCTCTAAACGGGTCTTGAGGGGTTTTT
TGTGCCCCTCGGGCCGGATTGCTATCTACCGGCATTGGCGCAGAAAAAAATGCCTGATGCGACGCTGCGC
GTCTTATACTCCCACATATGCCAGATTCAGCAACGGATACGGCTTCCCCAACTTGCCCACTTCCATACGT
GTCCTCCTTACCAGAAATTTATCCTTAAGGTCGTCAGCTATCCTGCAGGCGATCTCTCGATTTCGATCAA
GACATTCCTTTAATGGTCTTTTCTGGACACCACTAGGGGTCAGAAGTAGTTCATCAAACTTTCTTCCCTC
CCTAATCTCATTGGTTACCTTGGGCTATCGAAACTTAATTAAGCGATCTGCATCTCAATTAGTCAGCAAC
CATAGTCCCGCCCCTAACTCCGCCCATCCCGCCCCTAACTCCGCCCAGTTCCGCCCATTCTCCGCCCCAT
CGCTGACTAATTTTTTTTATTTATGCAGAGGCCGAGGCCGCCTCGGCCTCTGAGCTATTCCAGAAGTAGT
GAGGAGGCTTTTTTGGAGGCCTAGGCTTTTGCAAAGGAGGTAGCCAACATGATTGAACAAGATGGATTGC
ACGCAGGTTCTCCCGCCGCTTGGGTGGAGAGGCTATTCGGCTATGACTGGGCACAACAGACAATCGGCTG
CTCTGATGCCGCCGTGTTCCGGCTGTCAGCGCAGGGGCGCCCGGTTCTTTTTGTCAAGACCGACCTGTCC
GGTGCCCTGAATGAACTCCAGGACGAGGCAGCGCGGCTATCGTGGCTGGCCACGACGGGCGTTCCTTGCG
CAGCTGTGCTCGACGTTGTCACTGAAGCGGGAAGGGACTGGCTGCTATTGGGCGAAGTGCCGGGGCAGGA
TCTCCTGTCATCTCACCTTGCTCCTGCCGAGAAAGTATCCATCATGGCTGATGCAATGCGGCGGCTGCAT
ACGCTTGATCCGGCTACCTGCCCATTCGACCACCAAGCGAAACATCGCATCGAGCGAGCACGTACTCGGA
TGGAAGCCGGTCTTGTCGATCAGGATGATCTGGACGAAGAGCATCAGGGGCTCGCGCCAGCCGAACTGTT
CGCCAGGCTCAAGGCGCGGATGCCCGACGGCGAGGATCTCGTCGTGACCCACGGCGATGCCTGCTTGCCG
AATATCATGGTGGAAAATGGCCGCTTTTCTGGATTCATCGACTGTGGCCGGCTGGGTGTGGCGGACCGCT
ATCAGGACATAGCGTTGGCTACCCGTGATATTGCTGAAGAGCTTGGCGGCGAATGGGCTGACCGCTTCCT
CGTGCTTTACGGTATCGCCGCTCCCGATTCGCAGCGCATCGCCTTCTATCGCCTTCTTGACGAGTTCTTC
TAGTATGTAAGCCCTGTGCCTTCTAGTTGCCAGCCATCTGTTGTTTGCCCCTCCCCCGTGCCTTCCTTGA
CCCTGGAAGGTGCCACTCCCACTGTCCTTTCCTAATAAAATGAGGAAATTGCATCGCATTGTCTGAGTAG
GTGTCATTCTATTCTGGGGGGTGGGGTGGGGCAGGACAGCAAGGGGGAGGATTGGGAAGACAATAGCAGG
CATGCTGGGGATGCGGTGGGCTCTATGGTTAATTAACCAGTCAAGTCAGCTACTTGGCGAGATCGACTTG
TCTGGGTTTCGACTACGCTCAGAATTGCGTCAGTCAAGTTCGATCTGGTCCTTGCTATTGCACCCGTTCT
CCGATTACGAGTTTCATTTAAATCATGTGAGCAAAAGGCCAGCAAAAGGCCAGGAACCGTAAAAAGGCCG
CGTTGCTGGCGTTTTTCCATAGGCTCCGCCCCCCTGACGAGCATCACAAAAATCGACGCTCAAGTCAGAG
GTGGCGAAACCCGACAGGACTATAAAGATACCAGGCGTTTCCCCCTGGAAGCTCCCTCGTGCGCTCTCCT
GTTCCGACCCTGCCGCTTACCGGATACCTGTCCGCCTTTCTCCCTTCGGGAAGCGTGGCGCTTTCTCATA
GCTCACGCTGTAGGTATCTCAGTTCGGTGTAGGTCGTTCGCTCCAAGCTGGGCTGTGTGCACGAACCCCC
CGTTCAGCCCGACCGCTGCGCCTTATCCGGTAACTATCGTCTTGAGTCCAACCCGGTAAGACACGACTTA
TCGCCACTGGCAGCAGCCACTGGTAACAGGATTAGCAGAGCGAGGTATGTAGGCGGTGCTACAGAGTTCT
TGAAGTGGTGGCCTAACTACGGCTACACTAGAAGAACAGTATTTGGTATCTGCGCTCTGCTGAAGCCAGT
TACCTTCGGAAAAAGAGTTGGTAGCTCTTGATCCGGCAAACAAACCACCGCTGGTAGCGGTGGTTTTTTT
GTTTGCAAGCAGCAGATTACGCGCAGAAAAAAAGGATCTCAAGAAGATCCTTTGATCTTTTCTACGGGGT
CTGACGCTCAGTGGAACGAAAACTCACGTTAAGGGATTTTGGTCATGAGATTATCAAAAAGGATCTTCAC
CTAGATCCTTTTAAATTAAAAATGAAGTTTTAAATCAATCTAAAGTATATATGAGTAAACTTGGTCTGAC
AGTTACCAATGCTTAATCAGTGAGGCACCTATCTCAGCGATCTGTCTATTTCGTTCATCCATAGTTGCAT
TTAAATTTCCGAACTCTCCAAGGCCCTCGTCGGAAAATCTTCAAACCTTTCGTCCGATCCATCTTGCAGG
CTACCTCTCGAACGAACTATCGCAAGTCTCTTGGCCGGCCTTGCGCCTTGGCTATTGCTTGGCAGCGCCT
ATCGCCAGGTATTACTCCAATCCCGAATATCCGAGATCGGGATCACCCGAGAGAAGTTCAACCTACATCC
TCAATCCCGATCTATCCGAGATCCGAGGAATATCGAAATCGGGGCGCGCCTGGTGTACCGAGAACGATCC
TCTCAGTGCGAGTCTCGACGATCCATATCGTTGCTTGGCAGTCAGCCAGTCGGAATCCAGCTTGGGACCC
AGGAAGTCCAATCGTCAGATATTGTACTCAAGCCTGGTCACGGCAGCGTACCGATCTGTTTAAACCTAGA
TATTGATAGTCTGATCGGTCAACGTATAATCGAGTCCTAGCTTTTGCAAACATCTATCAAGAGACAGGAT
CAGCAGGAGGCTTTCGCATGAGTATTCAACATTTCCGTGTCGCCCTTATTCCCTTTTTTGCGGCATTTTG
CCTTCCTGTTTTTGCTCACCCAGAAACGCTGGTGAAAGTAAAAGATGCTGAAGATCAGTTGGGTGCGCGA
GTGGGTTACATCGAACTGGATCTCAACAGCGGTAAGATCCTTGAGAGTTTTCGCCCCGAAGAACGCTTTC
CAATGATGAGCACTTTTAAAGTTCTGCTATGTGGCGCGGTATTATCCCGTATTGACGCCGGGCAAGAGCA
ACTCGGTCGCCGCATACACTATTCTCAGAATGACTTGGTTGAGTATTCACCAGTCACAGAAAAGCATCTT
ACGGATGGCATGACAGTAAGAGAATTATGCAGTGCTGCCATAACCATGAGTGATAACACTGCGGCCAACT
TACTTCTGACAACGATTGGAGGACCGAAGGAGCTAACCGCTTTTTTGCACAACATGGGGGATCATGTAAC
TCGCCTTGATCGTTGGGAACCGGAGCTGAATGAAGCCATACCAAACGACGAGCGTGACACCACGATGCCT
GTAGCAATGGCAACAACCTTGCGTAAACTATTAACTGGCGAACTACTTACTCTAGCTTCCCGGCAACAGT
TGATAGACTGGATGGAGGCGGATAAAGTTGCAGGACCACTTCTGCGCTCGGCCCTTCCGGCTGGCTGGTT
TATTGCTGATAAATCTGGAGCCGGTGAGCGTGGGTCTCGCGGTATCATTGCAGCACTGGGGCCAGATGGT
AAGCCCTCCCGTATCGTAGTTATCTACACGACGGGGAGTCAGGCAACTATGGATGAACGAAATAGACAGA
TCGCTGAGATAGGTGCCTCACTGATTAAGCATTGGTAACCGATTCTAGGTGCATTGGCGCAGAAAAAAAT
GCCTGATGCGACGCTGCGCGTCTTATACTCCCACATATGCCAGATTCAGCAACGGATACGGCTTCCCCAA
CTTGCCCACTTCCATACGTGTCCTCCTTACCAGAAATTTATCCTTAAGATCCCGAATCGTTTAAACTCGA
CTCTGGCTCTATCGAATCTCCGTCGTTTCGAGCTTACGCGAACAGCCGTGGCGCTCATTTGCTCGTCGGG
CATCGAATCTCGTCAGCTATCGTCAGCTTACCTTTTTGGCAGCGATCGCGGCTCCCGACATCTTGGACCA
TTAGCTCCACAGGTATCTTCTTCCCTCTAGTGGTCATAACAGCAGCTTCAGCTACCTCTCAATTCAAAAA
ACCCCTCAAGACCCGTTTAGAGGCCCCAAGGGGTTATGCTATCAATCGTTGCGTTACACACACAAAAAAC
CAACACACATCCATCTTCGATGGATAGCGATTTTATTATCTAACTGCTGATCGAGTGTAGCCAGATCTAG
TAATCAATTACGGGGTCATTAGTTCATAGCCCATATATGGAGTTCCGCGTTACATAACTTACGGTAAATG
GCCCGCCTGGCTGACCGCCCAACGACCCCCGCCCATTGACGTCAATAATGACGTATGTTCCCATAGTAAC
GCCAATAGGGACTTTCCATTGACGTCAATGGGTGGAGTATTTACGGTAAACTGCCCACTTGGCAGTACAT
CAAGTGTATCATATGCCAAGTACGCCCCCTATTGACGTCAATGACGGTAAATGGCCCGCCTGGCATTATG
CCCAGTACATGACCTTATGGGACTTTCCTACTTGGCAGTACATCTACGTATTAGTCATCGCTATTACCAT
GCTGATGCGGTTTTGGCAGTACATCAATGGGCGTGGATAGCGGTTTGACTCACGGGGATTTCCAAGTCTC
CACCCCATTGACGTCAATGGGAGTTTGTTTTGGCACCAAAATCAACGGGACTTTCCAAAATGTCGTAACA
ACTCCGCCCCATTGACGCAAATGGGCGGTAGGCGTGTACGGTGGGAGGTCTATATAAGCAGAGCTGGTTT
AGTGAACCGTCAGATCGCCTGGAGACGCCATCCACGCTGTTTTGACCTCCATAGAAGACACCGGGACCGA
TCCAGCCTCCCCTCGAAGCTTACATGTGGTACCGAGCTCGGATCCTGAGAACTTCAGGGTGAGTCTATGG
GACCCTTGATGTTTTCTTTCCCCTTCTTTTCTATGGTTAAGTTCATGTCATAGGAAGGGGAGAAGTAACA
GGGTACACATATTGACCAAATCAGGGTAATTTTGCATTTGTAATTTTAAAAAATGCTTTCTTCTTTTAAT
ATACTTTTTTGTTTATCTTATTTCTAATACTTTCCCTAATCTCTTTCTTTCAGGGCAATAATGATACAAT
GTATCATGCCTCTTTGCACCATTCTAAAGAATAACAGTGATAATTTCTGGGTTAAGGCAATAGCAATATT
TCTGCATATAAATATTTCTGCATATAAATTGTAACTGATGTAAGAGGTTTCATATTGCTAATAGCAGCTA
CAATCCAGCTACCATTCTGCTTTTATTTTATGGTTGGGATAAGGCTGGATTATTCTGAGTCCAAGCTAGG
CCCTTTTGCTAATCATGTTCATACCTCTTATCTTCCTCCCACAGCTCCTGGGCAACGTGCTGGTCTGTGT
GCTGGCCCATCACTTTGGCAAAGGCGGCCGCC
